>Addgene plasmid #171729 | E1_pENTR_L1-L4_NN_G1333-DddtoxA-N | addgene full sequence | sequence record 338619 | Addgene NGS Result
ACCCCTGAGCAGGTAGTGGCTATTGCATCCAACAACGGGGGCAGACCCGCACTGGAGTCAATTGTTGCCC
AGTTATCTCGCCCTGATCCGGCGTTGGCCGCGTTGACCAACGACCACCTCGTCGCCTTGGCCTGCCTCGG
CGGGCGTCCTGCGCTGGATGCAGTGAAAAAGGGATTGGGGGGATCTGGTAGCTATGCGTTAGGACCCTAT
CAGATTTCAGCTCCTCAATTGCCTGCCTATAATGGGCAAACTGTTGGCACCTTTTACTACGTCAATGATG
CTGGAGGGTTAGAATCCAAGGTGTTCTCAAGTGGTGGTTCTGGAGGTAGTACGAATCTTTCGGACATCAT
AGAGAAGGAAACTGGAAAACAGCTCGTTATCCAAGAGAGCATTCTCATGTTGCCAGAAGAAGTTGAAGAG
GTTATAGGCAACAAACCGGAATCTGACATTCTGGTACATACCGCTTATGATGAGTCAACAGATGAGAACG
TCATGCTTTTGACATCTGATGCACCAGAATACAAACCTTGGGCACTTGTGATTCAGGATTCCAATGGTGA
GAACAAGATCAAGATGCTATGATAACTCGAGCGATCCTCTAGACACCCAACTTTTCTATACAAAGTTGGC
ATTATAAGAAAGCATTGCTTATCAATTTGTTGCAACGAACAGGTCACTATCAGTCAAAATAAAATCATTA
TTTGCCATCCAGCTGCAGGGCGGCCGCCCCTATAGTGAGTCGTATTACATGGTCATAGCTGTTTCCTGGC
AGCTCTGGCCCGTGTCTCAAAATCTCTGATGTTACATTGCACAAGATAAAAATATATCATCATGAACAAT
AAAACTGTCTGCTTACATAAACAGTAATACAAGGGGTGTTATGAGCCATATTCAACGGGAAACGTCGAGG
CCGCGATTAAATTCCAACATGGATGCTGATTTATATGGGTATAAATGGGCTCGCGATAATGTCGGGCAAT
CAGGTGCGACAATCTATCGCTTGTATGGGAAGCCCGATGCGCCAGAGTTGTTTCTGAAACATGGCAAAGG
TAGCGTTGCCAATGATGTTACAGATGAGATGGTCAGACTAAACTGGCTGACGGAATTTATGCCTCTTCCG
ACCATCAAGCATTTTATCCGTACTCCTGATGATGCATGGTTACTCACCACTGCGATCCCCGGAAAAACAG
CATTCCAGGTATTAGAAGAATATCCTGATTCAGGTGAAAATATTGTTGATGCGCTGGCAGTGTTCCTGCG
CCGGTTGCATTCGATTCCTGTTTGTAATTGTCCTTTTAACAGCGATCGCGTATTTCGCCTTGCTCAGGCG
CAATCACGAATGAATAACGGTTTGGTTGATGCGAGTGATTTTGATGACGAGCGTAATGGCTGGCCTGTTG
AACAAGTCTGGAAAGAAATGCATAAACTTTTGCCATTCTCACCGGATTCAGTCGTCACTCATGGTGATTT
CTCACTTGATAACCTTATTTTTGACGAGGGGAAATTAATAGGTTGTATTGATGTTGGACGAGTCGGAATC
GCAGACCGATACCAGGATCTTGCCATCCTATGGAACTGCCTCGGTGAGTTTTCTCCTTCATTACAGAAAC
GGCTTTTTCAAAAATATGGTATTGATAATCCTGATATGAATAAATTGCAGTTTCATTTGATGCTCGATGA
GTTTTTCTAATCAGAATTGGTTAATTGGTTGTAACACTGGCAGAGCATTACGCTGACTTGACGGGACGGC
GCAAGCTCATGACCAAAATCCCTTAACGTGAGTTACGCGTCGTTCCACTGAGCGTCAGACCCCGTAGAAA
AGATCAAAGGATCTTCTTGAGATCCTTTTTTTCTGCGCGTAATCTGCTGCTTGCAAACAAAAAAACCACC
GCTACCAGCGGTGGTTTGTTTGCCGGATCAAGAGCTACCAACTCTTTTTCCGAAGGTAACTGGCTTCAGC
AGAGCGCAGATACCAAATACTGTTCTTCTAGTGTAGCCGTAGTTAGGCCACCACTTCAAGAACTCTGTAG
CACCGCCTACATACCTCGCTCTGCTAATCCTGTTACCAGTGGCTGCTGCCAGTGGCGATAAGTCGTGTCT
TACCGGGTTGGACTCAAGACGATAGTTACCGGATAAGGCGCAGCGGTCGGGCTGAACGGGGGGTTCGTGC
ACACAGCCCAGCTTGGAGCGAACGACCTACACCGAACTGAGATACCTACAGCGTGAGCTATGAGAAAGCG
CCACGCTTCCCGAAGGGAGAAAGGCGGACAGGTATCCGGTAAGCGGCATGGTCGGAACAGGAGAGCGCAC
GAGGGAGCTTCCAGGGGGAAACGCCTGGTATCTTTATAGTCCTGTCGGGTTTCGCCACCTCTGACTTGAG
CGTCGATTTTTGTGATGCTCGTCAGGGGGGCGGAGCCTATGGAAAAACGCCAGCAACGCGGCCTTTTTAC
GGTTCCTGGCCTTTTGCTGGCCTTTTGCTCACATGTTCTTTCCTGCGTTATCCCCTGATTCTGTGGATAA
CCGTATTACCGCCTTTGAGTGAGCTGATACCGCTCGCCGCAGCCGAACGACCGAGCGCAGCGAGTCAGTG
AGCGAGGAAGCGGAAGAGCGCCCAATACGCAAACCGCCTCTCCCCGCGCGTTGGCCGATTCATTAATGCA
GCTGGCACGACAGGTTTCCCGACTGGAAAGCGGGCAGTGAGCGCAACGCAATTAATACGCGTACCGCTAG
CCAGGAAGAGTTTGTAGAAACGCAAAAAGGCCATCCGTCAGGATGGCCTTCTGCTTAGTTTGATGCCTGG
CAGTTTATGGCGGGCGTCCTGCCCGCCACCCTCCGGGCCGTTGCTTCACAACGTTCAAATCCGCTCCCGG
CGGATTTGTCCTACTCAGGAGAGCGTTCACCGACAAACAACAGATAAAACGAAAGGCCCAGTCTTCCGAC
TGAGCCTTTCGTTTTATTTGATGCCTGGCAGTTCCCTACTCTCGCGTTAACGCTAGCATGGATGTTTTCC
CAGTCACGACGTTGTAAAACGACGGCCAGTCTTAAGCTCGGGCCCCAAATAATGATTTTATTTTGACTGA
TAGTGACCTGTTCGTTGCAACAAATTGATGAGCAATGCTTTTTTATAATGCCAACTTTGTACAAAAAAGC
AGGCTTTTACCCATACGATGTTCCAGATTACGCTGATATCGCCGATCTACGCACGCTCGGCTACAGCCAG
CAGCAACAGGAGAAGATCAAACCGAAGGTTCGTTCGACAGTGGCGCAGCACCACGAGGCACTGGTCGGCC
ACGGGTTTACACACGCGCACATCGTTGCGTTAAGCCAACACCCGGCAGCGTTAGGGACCGTCGCTGTCAA
GTATCAGGACATGATCGCAGCGTTGCCAGAGGCGACACACGAAGCGATCGTTGGCGTCGGCAAACAGTGG
TCCGGCGCACGCGCTCTGGAGGCCTTGCTCACGGTGGCGGGAGAGTTGAGAGGTCCACCGTTACAGTTGG
ACACAGGCCAACTTCTCAAGATTGCAAAACGTGGCGGCGTGACCGCAGTGGAGGCAGTGCATGCATGGCG
CAATGCACTGACGGGTGCCCCGCTCAAGGAGACGGGCGCCGCTACAGGGCGCGTCCCATTCGCCATTCAG
GCTGCGCAACTGTTGGGAAGGGCGATCGGTGCGGGCCTCTTCGCTATTACGCCAGCTGGCGAAAGGGGGA
TGTGCTGCAAGGCGATTAAGTTGGGTAACGCCAGGGTTTTCCCAGTCACGACGTTGTAAAACGACGGCCA
GTGAGCGCGCGTAATACGACTCACTATAGGGCGAATTGGGTACCGGGCCCCCCCTCGAGGTCCTCCAGCT
TTTGTTCCCTTTAGTGAGGGTTAATTGCGCGCTTGGCGTAATCATGGTCATAGCTGTTTCCTGTGTGAAA
TTGTTATCCGCTCACAATTCCACACAACATACGAGCCGGAAGCATAAAGTGTAAAGCCTGGGGTGCCTAA
TGAGTGAGCTAACTCACATTAATTGCGTTGCGCTCACTGCCCGCTTTCCACCGGTCGTCTCC
Features (pLannotate 1.2.2; 22 found; start..end, strand, type, name):
     58..177     +  CDS            avrBs3 (fragment): AVRB3_XANEU - Experimental evidence at protein level: Swiss-Prot protein existence level 1. Avirulence protein. Acts as a transcription factor in C.annuum plants. In susceptible plants lacking the Bs3 resistance gene induces expression of a number of genes, including genes homologous to a family of auxin-induced genes, alpha-expansin genes, pectate lyase, anthocyanidin glucoside rhamnosyl transferase and at least one transcription factor, UPA20. Their expression leads to plant hypertrophy in mesophyll cells, probably mainly mediated by UPA20 (PubMed:17962565). In resistant plants induces the h
    178..318     +  CDS            dddA (fragment): DDDA_BURC1 - Experimental evidence at protein level: Swiss-Prot protein existence level 1. Toxic component of a toxin-immunity protein module, which functions as a cellular contact-dependent growth inhibition (CDI) system. CDI modules allow bacteria to communicate with and inhibit the growth of closely related neighboring bacteria in a contact-dependent fashion. Bacteria that have this module inhibit or kill bacteria without it, giving them a growth advantage. Probably specifically inhibited by cognate immunity protein DddI (Probable). The C-terminal 163 residue fragment has double-stranded DN
    331..579     +  CDS            UGI: UNGI_BPPB2 - Experimental evidence at protein level: Swiss-Prot protein existence level 1. This protein binds specifically and reversibly to the host uracil-DNA glycosylase, preventing removal of uracil residues from PBS2 DNA by the host uracil-excision repair system. From Bacillus phage PBS2 (Bacteriophage PBS2).
    608..703     -  protein_bind   attL4: mutant version of attL; recombination site for the Gateway® LR reaction LR Clonase™
    729..747     -  promoter       T7 promoter: promoter for bacteriophage T7 RNA polymerase
    881..1690    +  CDS            KanR: aminoglycoside phosphotransferase; aph(3')-Ia; confers resistance to kanamycin in bacteria or G418 (Geneticin®) in eukaryotes
   1837..2425    +  rep_origin     ori: high-copy-number ColE1/pMB1/pBR322/pUC origin of replication
   2608..2700    +  CDS            lacI (fragment): lac repressor; lacI; The lac repressor binds to the lac operator to inhibit transcription in E. coli. This inhibition can be relieved by adding lactose or isopropyl-β-D-thiogalactopyranoside (IPTG).
   2755..2782    -  terminator     rrnB T2 terminator: transcription terminator T2 from the E. coli rrnB gene
   2914..2957    +  terminator     rrnB T1 terminator: Escherichia coli rrnB; transcription terminator T1 from the E. coli rrnB gene
   3004..3040    -  CDS            lacZα (fragment): LacZα fragment of β-galactosidase; lacZ fragment
   3056..3155    +  protein_bind   attL1: mutant version of attL; recombination site for the Gateway® LR reaction LR Clonase™
   3158..3184    +  CDS            3xHA (fragment): three tandem HA epitope tags
   3194..3604    +  CDS            avrXa10 (fragment): AVX10_XANOO - Experimental evidence at protein level: Swiss-Prot protein existence level 1. Avirulence protein. Induces the hypersensitive response (HR)in rice plants carrying the resistance gene Xa10. Activity depends on the presence of the core repeat domains; replacement with repeat domains from other proteins (AvrBs3 of X.euvesicatoria (AC P14727) or AvrXa7 of this organism) does not elicit the HR. Probably acts as a transcription factor in its host plant (rice) to induce plant resistance or disease. From Xanthomonas oryzae pv. oryzae.
   3606..3624    -  rep_origin     f1 ori (fragment): f1 bacteriophage origin of replication; arrow indicates direction of (+) strand synthesis
   3629..3784    -  CDS            lacZα (fragment): LacZα fragment of β-galactosidase; lacZ fragment
   3792..3810    +  promoter       T7 promoter: promoter for bacteriophage T7 RNA polymerase
   3819..3842    -  misc_feature   MCS (fragment): pBluescript multiple cloning site
   3858..3876    -  promoter       T3 promoter: promoter for bacteriophage T3 RNA polymerase
   3921..3937    -  protein_bind   lac operator: The lac repressor binds to the lac operator to inhibit transcription in E. coli. This inhibition can be relieved by adding lactose or isopropyl-β-D-thiogalactopyranoside (IPTG). lac repressor encoded by lacI
   3945..3975    -  promoter       lac promoter: promoter for the E. coli lac operon
   3990..4011    -  protein_bind   CAP binding site: CAP binding activates transcription in the presence of cAMP. E. coli catabolite activator protein
