[The description below was written by a language model from this plasmid's Addgene catalogue record and pLannotate feature annotations shown in this document.]
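Description:
E1_pENTR_L1-L4_NN_G1333-DddtoxA-N is a Multisite Gateway entry clone (about 4.1 kb) used as the first-position module when assembling ptpTALECD vectors, the TALE-based cytidine deaminases developed for targeted base editing of the plastid genome in Arabidopsis thaliana. It is propagated in E. coli as a high-copy plasmid with a ColE1/pUC-type origin and is selected with kanamycin (KanR, aph(3')-Ia). rrnB T1 and T2 terminators lie upstream of the attL1 site, as is typical of pENTR-style backbones. The catalogue lists the backbone as "PINII".

The payload lies between attL1 and attL4, the sites that direct ordered LR recombination with other entry clones into a destination vector. Reading across the circular map from attL1, it comprises a short HA epitope fragment and a TALE N-terminal region (annotated by homology to AvrXa10). Next comes a lacZα stuffer with lac promoter, operator and pBluescript-derived MCS remnants, followed by a TALE C-terminal segment (AvrBs3 homology). This is fused to a fragment of the Burkholderia cenocepacia DddA double-stranded DNA cytidine deaminase, which the name indicates is the N-terminal half of a split at G1333. A uracil glycosylase inhibitor (UGI) from phage PBS2 follows, which limits excision of the uracil produced by deamination.

According to the depositor, the plasmid serves as the final-step acceptor in Platinum Gate TALEN Kit assembly, so the stuffer is presumably replaced by the custom TALE repeat array. "NN" in the name probably denotes the last half-repeat RVD, although the record does not say so. The result encodes one hand of the pTALECD-UGI pair, with the split design implying a partner that carries the complementary DddA half. No plant promoter or plastid transit peptide is annotated within the cassette, so these are presumably supplied by other assembly modules.
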