Addgene plasmid #171729: E1_pENTR_L1-L4_NN_G1333-DddtoxA-N
Purpose: ptpTALECD vector assembly, Entry clone 1 with attL1 and L4
Depositing lab: Shin-ichi Arimura. Depositing organization: University of Tokyo, Graduate School of Agricultural and Life Sciences. Publication: Targeted base editing in the plastid genome of Arabidopsis thaliana. Nakazato I, Okuno M, Yamamoto H, Tamura Y, Itoh T, Shikanai T, Takanashi H, Tsutsumi N, Arimura SI. Nat Plants. 2021 Jul;7(7):906-913. doi: 10.1038/s41477-021-00954-6. Epub 2021 Jul 1. PubMed 34211131.
Backbone
  Vector backbone: PINII
  Vector type: Multisite Gateway entry vector
Growth in bacteria
  Bacterial resistance: Kanamycin, 50 μg/mL
  Growth temperature: 37°C
  Growth strain: DH5alpha
  Copy number: High Copy
Gene/Insert
  Gene/Insert name: C- and N-termini of TALEN, half of cytidine deaminase domain of dddA of Burkholderia cenocepacia, uracil glycosylase inhibitor
  Species: Synthetic
  Cloning method: Ligation Independent Cloning
Terms and licenses: Academic/Nonprofit Terms; Industry Terms: Not Available to Industry
Depositor comments: Multisite Gateway entry vector to express one hand of pTALECD-UGI. Use th Platinum Gate TALEN Kit (Kit # 1000000048 ) for assembling of TALE repeats, in which use this plasmid in the last step.
How to cite: E1_pENTR_L1-L4_NN_G1333-DddtoxA-N was a gift from Shin-ichi Arimura (Addgene plasmid # 171729 ; http://n2t.net/addgene:171729 ; RRID:Addgene_171729)
